Addgene plasmid #77655: IP6K3 gRNA (BRDN0001147242)
Purpose: 3rd generation lentiviral gRNA plasmid targeting human IP6K3
Depositing lab: John Doench & David Root. Depositing organization: Broad Institute. Publication: Optimized sgRNA design to maximize activity and minimize off-target effects of CRISPR-Cas9. Doench JG, Fusi N, Sullender M, Hegde M, Vaimberg EW, Donovan KF, Smith I, Tothova Z, Wilen C, Orchard R, Virgin HW, Listgarten J, Root DE. Nat Biotechnol. 2016 Jan 18. doi: 10.1038/nbt.3437. PubMed 26780180.
Backbone
  Vector backbone: lentiGuide-Puro
  Backbone manufacturer: Zhang Lab (Addgene plasmid # 52963)
  Vector type: Mammalian Expression, Lentiviral, CRISPR
  Selectable markers: Puromycin
Growth in bacteria
  Bacterial resistance: Ampicillin, 100 μg/mL
  Growth temperature: 37°C
  Growth strain: DH5alpha
  Copy number: High Copy
Gene/Insert
  Gene/Insert name: IP6K3 (alt names: IP6K3; NM_001142883.1)
  gRNA/shRNA sequence: GATGAAGTATGACGAGCATA
  Species: H. sapiens (human)
  Entrez Gene: IP6K3 (a.k.a. IHPK3, INSP6K3, MGC102928)
  Promoter: hU6
  Cloning method: Unknown
  Sequencing primers: 5′ U6-F; 3′ pS2-R
Terms and licenses: Academic/Nonprofit Terms; Industry Terms: Not Available to Industry
Depositor comments: The gRNA was designed to target the following Genbank reference sequence(s): NM_001142883.1,NM_054111.4. Note that this plasmid does NOT contain Cas9. It should be used in conjunction with lentiCas9-Blast (Addgene #52962) or otherwise with cell lines already expressing Cas9. Browse the full kinome gRNA library at http://www.addgene.org/pooled-library/broadgpp-human-kinome/ or visit http://www.broadinstitute.org/rnai/public/ for detailed protocols and information.
How to cite: IP6K3 gRNA (BRDN0001147242) was a gift from John Doench & David Root (Addgene plasmid # 77655 ; http://n2t.net/addgene:77655 ; RRID:Addgene_77655)
