[The description below was written by a language model from this plasmid's Addgene catalogue record and pLannotate feature annotations shown in this document.]
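Description:
IP6K3 gRNA (BRDN0001147242) is a third-generation lentiviral guide RNA plasmid built on the lentiGuide-Puro backbone and designed to target the human inositol hexakisphosphate kinase gene IP6K3 for CRISPR-Cas9 editing. It is propagated in E. coli as a high-copy plasmid through a ColE1/pUC-type origin with ampicillin selection (β-lactamase). The backbone also carries an f1 origin, an SV40 origin and poly(A) signal, and remnants of lac and T7/T3 promoter elements.

The lentiviral transfer cassette begins with an RSV promoter fused to a truncated HIV-1 5' LTR, which drives Tat-independent production of the viral genomic RNA. This is followed by the Ψ packaging signal with a gag fragment and by the Rev response element for Rev-dependent nuclear export. A human U6 RNA polymerase III promoter then expresses the IP6K3-specific spacer joined to the Streptococcus pyogenes gRNA scaffold, with a cPPT/CTS element just downstream to aid nuclear import of the provirus. A separate EF-1α promoter, comprising the core promoter plus intron A, drives puromycin N-acetyltransferase so that transduced mammalian cells can be selected. WPRE enhances transcript expression, and the ΔU3 3' LTR makes the integrated provirus self-inactivating.

The plasmid does not encode Cas9, so it must be paired with a separate Cas9 lentiviral vector or used in cells that already express Cas9. The guide was designed against two IP6K3 reference transcripts and belongs to a human kinome gRNA collection associated with work on optimized sgRNA design. It is suited to knocking out IP6K3 in human cells. The cloning method is not recorded.
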