Features (pLannotate 1.2.2; 29 found; start..end, strand, type, name):
     14..80      +  CDS            small t antigen (fragment): SV40 (simian virus 40) small t antigen
    106..317     +  promoter       EF-1α core promoter: core promoter for human elongation factor EF-1α
    318..1256    +  intron         EF-1α intron A: intron upstream of the start codon of human EF-1α
   1278..1877    +  CDS            PuroR (fragment): puromycin N-acetyltransferase; pac from Streptomyces; confers resistance to puromycin
   1893..2481    +  misc_feature   WPRE: woodchuck hepatitis virus posttranscriptional regulatory element
   2532..2551    +  misc_feature   cPPT/CTS (fragment): central polypurine tract and central termination sequence of HIV-1
   2553..2786    +  LTR            3' LTR (ΔU3): self-inactivating 3' long terminal repeat (LTR) from HIV-1
   2864..2985    +  polyA_signal   SV40 poly(A) signal: SV40 polyadenylation signal
   3025..3160    +  rep_origin     SV40 ori: SV40 origin of replication
   3181..3199    -  promoter       T7 promoter: promoter for bacteriophage T7 RNA polymerase
   3207..3362    +  CDS            lacZα (fragment): LacZα fragment of β-galactosidase; lacZ fragment
   3367..3795    +  rep_origin     f1 ori (sequence partly withheld): f1 bacteriophage origin of replication; arrow indicates direction of (+) strand synthesis
   3848..3952    +  promoter       AmpR promoter: bla
   3953..4813    +  CDS            AmpR: β-lactamase; bla; confers resistance to ampicillin, carbenicillin, and related antibiotics
   4984..5572    +  rep_origin     ori: high-copy-number ColE1/pMB1/pBR322/pUC origin of replication
   5755..5847    +  CDS            lacI (fragment): lac repressor; lacI; The lac repressor binds to the lac operator to inhibit transcription in E. coli. This inhibition can be relieved by adding lactose or isopropyl-β-D-thiogalactopyranoside (IPTG).
   5860..5881    +  protein_bind   CAP binding site: CAP binding activates transcription in the presence of cAMP. E. coli catabolite activator protein
   5896..5926    +  promoter       lac promoter: promoter for the E. coli lac operon
   5934..5950    +  protein_bind   lac operator: The lac repressor binds to the lac operator to inhibit transcription in E. coli. This inhibition can be relieved by adding lactose or isopropyl-β-D-thiogalactopyranoside (IPTG). lac repressor encoded by lacI
   5995..6013    +  promoter       T3 promoter: promoter for bacteriophage T3 RNA polymerase
   6041..6267    +  promoter       RSV promoter: Rous sarcoma virus enhancer/promoter
   6268..6448    +  LTR            5' LTR (truncated): truncated 5' long terminal repeat (LTR) from HIV-1
   6495..6620    +  misc_feature   HIV-1 Ψ: packaging signal of human immunodeficiency virus type 1
   6604..6967    +  CDS            HIV-1 gag (fragment): gag protein from human immunodeficiency virus 1; gag
   7113..7346    +  misc_feature   RRE: The Rev response element (RRE) of HIV-1 allows for Rev-dependent mRNA export from the nucleus to the cytoplasm.
   7723..7749    +  CDS            Rev (fragment): human immunodeficiency virus 1 (HIV-1) Rev protein; rev; enhances nuclear export of unspliced and incompletely spliced viral mRNAs
   7753..7993    +  promoter       U6 promoter: RNA polymerase III promoter for human U6 snRNA
   8023..8098    +  misc_RNA       gRNA scaffold: guide RNA scaffold for the Streptococcus pyogenes CRISPR/Cas9 system
   8154..8271    +  misc_feature   cPPT/CTS: central polypurine tract and central termination sequence of HIV-1
>Addgene plasmid #77655 | IP6K3 gRNA (BRDN0001147242) | addgene full sequence | sequence record 188176 | Addgene Assembled Sequence
CCCGGGTGCAAAGATGGATAAAGTTTTAAACAGAGAGGAATCTTTGCAGCTAATGGACCTTCTAGGTCTT
GAAAGGAGTGGGAATTGGCTCCGGTGCCCGTCAGTGGGCAGAGCGCACATCGCCCACAGTCCCCGAGAAG
TTGGGGGGAGGGGTCGGCAATTGATCCGGTGCCTAGAGAAGGTGGCGCGGGGTAAACTGGGAAAGTGATG
TCGTGTACTGGCTCCGCCTTTTTCCCGAGGGTGGGGGAGAACCGTATATAAGTGCAGTAGTCGCCGTGAA
CGTTCTTTTTCGCAACGGGTTTGCCGCCAGAACACAGGTAAGTGCCGTGTGTGGTTCCCGCGGGCCTGGC
CTCTTTACGGGTTATGGCCCTTGCGTGCCTTGAATTACTTCCACCTGGCTGCAGTACGTGATTCTTGATC
CCGAGCTTCGGGTTGGAAGTGGGTGGGAGAGTTCGAGGCCTTGCGCTTAAGGAGCCCCTTCGCCTCGTGC
TTGAGTTGAGGCCTGGCCTGGGCGCTGGGGCCGCCGCGTGCGAATCTGGTGGCACCTTCGCGCCTGTCTC
GCTGCTTTCGATAAGTCTCTAGCCATTTAAAATTTTTGATGACCTGCTGCGACGCTTTTTTTCTGGCAAG
ATAGTCTTGTAAATGCGGGCCAAGATCTGCACACTGGTATTTCGGTTTTTGGGGCCGCGGGCGGCGACGG
GGCCCGTGCGTCCCAGCGCACATGTTCGGCGAGGCGGGGCCTGCGAGCGCGGCCACCGAGAATCGGACGG
GGGTAGTCTCAAGCTGGCCGGCCTGCTCTGGTGCCTGGCCTCGCGCCGCCGTGTATCGCCCCGCCCTGGG
CGGCAAGGCTGGCCCGGTCGGCACCAGTTGCGTGAGCGGAAAGATGGCCGCTTCCCGGCCCTGCTGCAGG
GAGCTCAAAATGGAGGACGCGGCGCTCGGGAGAGCGGGCGGGTGAGTCACCCACACAAAGGAAAAGGGCC
TTTCCGTCCTCAGCCGTCGCTTCATGTGACTCCACGGAGTACCGGGCGCCGTCCAGGCACCTCGATTAGT
TCTCGAGCTTTTGGAGTACGTCGTCTTTAGGTTGGGGGGAGGGGTTTTATGCGATGGAGTTTCCCCACAC
TGAGTGGGTGGAGACTGAAGTTAGGCCAGCTTGGCACTTGATGTAATTCTCCTTGGAATTTGCCCTTTTT
GAGTTTGGATCTTGGTTCATTCTCAAGCCTCAGACAGTGGTTCAAAGTTTTTTTCTTCCATTTCAGGTGT
CGTGACGTACGGCCACCATGACCGAGTACAAGCCCACGGTGCGCCTCGCCACCCGCGACGACGTCCCCAG
GGCCGTACGCACCCTCGCCGCCGCGTTCGCCGACTACCCCGCCACGCGCCACACCGTCGATCCGGACCGC
CACATCGAGCGGGTCACCGAGCTGCAAGAACTCTTCCTCACGCGCGTCGGGCTCGACATCGGCAAGGTGT
GGGTCGCGGACGACGGCGCCGCCGTGGCGGTCTGGACCACGCCGGAGAGCGTCGAAGCGGGGGCGGTGTT
CGCCGAGATCGGCCCGCGCATGGCCGAGTTGAGCGGTTCCCGGCTGGCCGCGCAGCAACAGATGGAAGGC
CTCCTGGCGCCGCACCGGCCCAAGGAGCCCGCGTGGTTCCTGGCCACCGTCGGAGTCTCGCCCGACCACC
AGGGCAAGGGTCTGGGCAGCGCCGTCGTGCTCCCCGGAGTGGAGGCGGCCGAGCGCGCCGGGGTGCCCGC
CTTCCTGGAGACCTCCGCGCCCCGCAACCTCCCCTTCTACGAGCGGCTCGGCTTCACCGTCACCGCCGAC
GTCGAGGTGCCCGAAGGACCGCGCACCTGGTGCATGACCCGCAAGCCCGGTGCCTGAACGCGTTAAGTCG
ACAATCAACCTCTGGATTACAAAATTTGTGAAAGATTGACTGGTATTCTTAACTATGTTGCTCCTTTTAC
GCTATGTGGATACGCTGCTTTAATGCCTTTGTATCATGCTATTGCTTCCCGTATGGCTTTCATTTTCTCC
TCCTTGTATAAATCCTGGTTGCTGTCTCTTTATGAGGAGTTGTGGCCCGTTGTCAGGCAACGTGGCGTGG
TGTGCACTGTGTTTGCTGACGCAACCCCCACTGGTTGGGGCATTGCCACCACCTGTCAGCTCCTTTCCGG
GACTTTCGCTTTCCCCCTCCCTATTGCCACGGCGGAACTCATCGCCGCCTGCCTTGCCCGCTGCTGGACA
GGGGCTCGGCTGTTGGGCACTGACAATTCCGTGGTGTTGTCGGGGAAATCATCGTCCTTTCCTTGGCTGC
TCGCCTGTGTTGCCACCTGGATTCTGCGCGGGACGTCCTTCTGCTACGTCCCTTCGGCCCTCAATCCAGC
GGACCTTCCTTCCCGCGGCCTGCTGCCGGCTCTGCGGCCTCTTCCGCGTCTTCGCCTTCGCCCTCAGACG
AGTCGGATCTCCCTTTGGGCCGCCTCCCCGCGTCGACTTTAAGACCAATGACTTACAAGGCAGCTGTAGA
TCTTAGCCACTTTTTAAAAGAAAAGGGGGGACTGGAAGGGCTAATTCACTCCCAACGAAGACAAGATCTG
CTTTTTGCTTGTACTGGGTCTCTCTGGTTAGACCAGATCTGAGCCTGGGAGCTCTCTGGCTAACTAGGGA
ACCCACTGCTTAAGCCTCAATAAAGCTTGCCTTGAGTGCTTCAAGTAGTGTGTGCCCGTCTGTTGTGTGA
CTCTGGTAACTAGAGATCCCTCAGACCCTTTTAGTCAGTGTGGAAAATCTCTAGCAGTACGTATAGTAGT
TCATGTCATCTTATTATTCAGTATTTATAACTTGCAAAGAAATGAATATCAGAGAGTGAGAGGAACTTGT
TTATTGCAGCTTATAATGGTTACAAATAAAGCAATAGCATCACAAATTTCACAAATAAAGCATTTTTTTC
ACTGCATTCTAGTTGTGGTTTGTCCAAACTCATCAATGTATCTTATCATGTCTGGCTCTAGCTATCCCGC
CCCTAACTCCGCCCATCCCGCCCCTAACTCCGCCCAGTTCCGCCCATTCTCCGCCCCATGGCTGACTAAT
TTTTTTTATTTATGCAGAGGCCGAGGCCGCCTCGGCCTCTGAGCTATTCCAGAAGTAGTGAGGAGGCTTT
TTTGGAGGCCTAGGGACGTACCCAATTCGCCCTATAGTGAGTCGTATTACGCGCGCTCACTGGCCGTCGT
TTTACAACGTCGTGACTGGGAAAACCCTGGCGTTACCCAACTTAATCGCCTTGCAGCACATCCCCCTTTC
GCCAGCTGGCGTAATAGCGAAGAGGCCCGCACCGATCGCCCTTCCCAACAGTTGCGCAGCCTGAATGGCG
AATGGG
[124 nt withheld, positions 3367-3490]
C
[91 nt withheld, positions 3492-3582]
A
[49 nt withheld, positions 3584-3632]
CCTTTGACGTTGGAGTCCACGTTCTTT
[37 nt withheld, positions 3660-3696]
ACCCTATCTCGGTCTATTCTTTTGATTTATAAGGGATTTTGCCGATTTCGGCCTATTGGTTAAAAAATGA
GCTGATTTAACAAAAATTTAACGCGAATTTTAACAAAATATTAACGCTTACAATTTAGGTGGCACTTTTC
GGGGAAATGTGCGCGGAACCCCTATTTGTTTATTTTTCTAAATACATTCAAATATGTATCCGCTCATGAG
ACAATAACCCTGATAAATGCTTCAATAATATTGAAAAAGGAAGAGTATGAGTATTCAACATTTCCGTGTC
GCCCTTATTCCCTTTTTTGCGGCATTTTGCCTTCCTGTTTTTGCTCACCCAGAAACGCTGGTGAAAGTAA
AAGATGCTGAAGATCAGTTGGGTGCACGAGTGGGTTACATCGAACTGGATCTCAACAGCGGTAAGATCCT
TGAGAGTTTTCGCCCCGAAGAACGTTTTCCAATGATGAGCACTTTTAAAGTTCTGCTATGTGGCGCGGTA
TTATCCCGTATTGACGCCGGGCAAGAGCAACTCGGTCGCCGCATACACTATTCTCAGAATGACTTGGTTG
AGTACTCACCAGTCACAGAAAAGCATCTTACGGATGGCATGACAGTAAGAGAATTATGCAGTGCTGCCAT
AACCATGAGTGATAACACTGCGGCCAACTTACTTCTGACAACGATCGGAGGACCGAAGGAGCTAACCGCT
TTTTTGCACAACATGGGGGATCATGTAACTCGCCTTGATCGTTGGGAACCGGAGCTGAATGAAGCCATAC
CAAACGACGAGCGTGACACCACGATGCCTGTAGCAATGGCAACAACGTTGCGCAAACTATTAACTGGCGA
ACTACTTACTCTAGCTTCCCGGCAACAATTAATAGACTGGATGGAGGCGGATAAAGTTGCAGGACCACTT
CTGCGCTCGGCCCTTCCGGCTGGCTGGTTTATTGCTGATAAATCTGGAGCCGGTGAGCGTGGGTCTCGCG
GTATCATTGCAGCACTGGGGCCAGATGGTAAGCCCTCCCGTATCGTAGTTATCTACACGACGGGGAGTCA
GGCAACTATGGATGAACGAAATAGACAGATCGCTGAGATAGGTGCCTCACTGATTAAGCATTGGTAACTG
TCAGACCAAGTTTACTCATATATACTTTAGATTGATTTAAAACTTCATTTTTAATTTAAAAGGATCTAGG
TGAAGATCCTTTTTGATAATCTCATGACCAAAATCCCTTAACGTGAGTTTTCGTTCCACTGAGCGTCAGA
CCCCGTAGAAAAGATCAAAGGATCTTCTTGAGATCCTTTTTTTCTGCGCGTAATCTGCTGCTTGCAAACA
AAAAAACCACCGCTACCAGCGGTGGTTTGTTTGCCGGATCAAGAGCTACCAACTCTTTTTCCGAAGGTAA
CTGGCTTCAGCAGAGCGCAGATACCAAATACTGTTCTTCTAGTGTAGCCGTAGTTAGGCCACCACTTCAA
GAACTCTGTAGCACCGCCTACATACCTCGCTCTGCTAATCCTGTTACCAGTGGCTGCTGCCAGTGGCGAT
AAGTCGTGTCTTACCGGGTTGGACTCAAGACGATAGTTACCGGATAAGGCGCAGCGGTCGGGCTGAACGG
GGGGTTCGTGCACACAGCCCAGCTTGGAGCGAACGACCTACACCGAACTGAGATACCTACAGCGTGAGCT
ATGAGAAAGCGCCACGCTTCCCGAAGGGAGAAAGGCGGACAGGTATCCGGTAAGCGGCAGGGTCGGAACA
GGAGAGCGCACGAGGGAGCTTCCAGGGGGAAACGCCTGGTATCTTTATAGTCCTGTCGGGTTTCGCCACC
TCTGACTTGAGCGTCGATTTTTGTGATGCTCGTCAGGGGGGCGGAGCCTATGGAAAAACGCCAGCAACGC
GGCCTTTTTACGGTTCCTGGCCTTTTGCTGGCCTTTTGCTCACATGTTCTTTCCTGCGTTATCCCCTGAT
TCTGTGGATAACCGTATTACCGCCTTTGAGTGAGCTGATACCGCTCGCCGCAGCCGAACGACCGAGCGCA
GCGAGTCAGTGAGCGAGGAAGCGGAAGAGCGCCCAATACGCAAACCGCCTCTCCCCGCGCGTTGGCCGAT
TCATTAATGCAGCTGGCACGACAGGTTTCCCGACTGGAAAGCGGGCAGTGAGCGCAACGCAATTAATGTG
AGTTAGCTCACTCATTAGGCACCCCAGGCTTTACACTTTATGCTTCCGGCTCGTATGTTGTGTGGAATTG
TGAGCGGATAACAATTTCACACAGGAAACAGCTATGACCATGATTACGCCAAGCGCGCAATTAACCCTCA
CTAAAGGGAACAAAAGCTGGAGCTGCAAGCTTAATGTAGTCTTATGCAATACTCTTGTAGTCTTGCAACA
TGGTAACGATGAGTTAGCAACATGCCTTACAAGGAGAGAAAAAGCACCGTGCATGCCGATTGGTGGAAGT
AAGGTGGTACGATCGTGCCTTATTAGGAAGGCAACAGACGGGTCTGACATGGATTGGACGAACCACTGAA
TTGCCGCATTGCAGAGATATTGTATTTAAGTGCCTAGCTCGATACATAAACGGGTCTCTCTGGTTAGACC
AGATCTGAGCCTGGGAGCTCTCTGGCTAACTAGGGAACCCACTGCTTAAGCCTCAATAAAGCTTGCCTTG
AGTGCTTCAAGTAGTGTGTGCCCGTCTGTTGTGTGACTCTGGTAACTAGAGATCCCTCAGACCCTTTTAG
TCAGTGTGGAAAATCTCTAGCAGTGGCGCCCGAACAGGGACTTGAAAGCGAAAGGGAAACCAGAGGAGCT
CTCTCGACGCAGGACTCGGCTTGCTGAAGCGCGCACGGCAAGAGGCGAGGGGCGGCGACTGGTGAGTACG
CCAAAAATTTTGACTAGCGGAGGCTAGAAGGAGAGAGATGGGTGCGAGAGCGTCAGTATTAAGCGGGGGA
GAATTAGATCGCGATGGGAAAAAATTCGGTTAAGGCCAGGGGGAAAGAAAAAATATAAATTAAAACATAT
AGTATGGGCAAGCAGGGAGCTAGAACGATTCGCAGTTAATCCTGGCCTGTTAGAAACATCAGAAGGCTGT
AGACAAATACTGGGACAGCTACAACCATCCCTTCAGACAGGATCAGAAGAACTTAGATCATTATATAATA
CAGTAGCAACCCTCTATTGTGTGCATCAAAGGATAGAGATAAAAGACACCAAGGAAGCTTTAGACAAGAT
AGAGGAAGAGCAAAACAAAAGTAAGACCACCGCACAGCAAGCGGCCGCTGATCTTCAGACCTGGAGGAGG
AGATATGAGGGACAATTGGAGAAGTGAATTATATAAATATAAAGTAGTAAAAATTGAACCATTAGGAGTA
GCACCCACCAAGGCAAAGAGAAGAGTGGTGCAGAGAGAAAAAAGAGCAGTGGGAATAGGAGCTTTGTTCC
TTGGGTTCTTGGGAGCAGCAGGAAGCACTATGGGCGCAGCGTCAATGACGCTGACGGTACAGGCCAGACA
ATTATTGTCTGGTATAGTGCAGCAGCAGAACAATTTGCTGAGGGCTATTGAGGCGCAACAGCATCTGTTG
CAACTCACAGTCTGGGGCATCAAGCAGCTCCAGGCAAGAATCCTGGCTGTGGAAAGATACCTAAAGGATC
AACAGCTCCTGGGGATTTGGGGTTGCTCTGGAAAACTCATTTGCACCACTGCTGTGCCTTGGAATGCTAG
TTGGAGTAATAAATCTCTGGAACAGATTTGGAATCACACGACCTGGATGGAGTGGGACAGAGAAATTAAC
AATTACACAAGCTTAATACACTCCTTAATTGAAGAATCGCAAAACCAGCAAGAAAAGAATGAACAAGAAT
TATTGGAATTAGATAAATGGGCAAGTTTGTGGAATTGGTTTAACATAACAAATTGGCTGTGGTATATAAA
ATTATTCATAATGATAGTAGGAGGCTTGGTAGGTTTAAGAATAGTTTTTGCTGTACTTTCTATAGTGAAT
AGAGTTAGGCAGGGATATTCACCATTATCGTTTCAGACCCACCTCCCAACCCCGAGGGGACCCAGAGAGG
GCCTATTTCCCATGATTCCTTCATATTTGCATATACGATACAAGGCTGTTAGAGAGATAATTAGAATTAA
TTTGACTGTAAACACAAAGATATTAGTACAAAATACGTGACGTAGAAAGTAATAATTTCTTGGGTAGTTT
GCAGTTTTAAAATTATGTTTTAAAATGGACTATCATATGCTTACCGTAACTTGAAAGTATTTCGATTTCT
TGGCTTTATATATCTTGTGGAAAGGACGAAACACCGGATGAAGTATGACGAGCATAGTTTTAGAGCTAGA
AATAGCAAGTTAAAATAAGGCTAGTCCGTTATCAACTTGAAAAAGTGGCACCGAGTCGGTGCTTTTTTAA
GCTTGGCGTAACTAGATCTTGAGACAAATGGCAGTATTCATCCACAATTTTAAAAGAAAAGGGGGGATTG
GGGGGTACAGTGCAGGGGAAAGAATAGTAGACATAATAGCAACAGACATACAAACTAAAGAATTACAAAA
ACAAATTACAAAAATTCAAAATTTTCGGGTTTATTACAGGGACAGCAGAGATCCACTTTGGCGCCGGCTC
GAGGGGG
