>Addgene plasmid #77655 | IP6K3 gRNA (BRDN0001147242) | depositor partial sequence | sequence record 145115 | Target Sequence
GATGAAGTATGACGAGCATA
