>Addgene plasmid #77655 | IP6K3 gRNA (BRDN0001147242) | addgene partial sequence | sequence record 188175 | hU6-F
TAGAAAGTAATAATTTCTTGGGTAGTTTGCAGTTTTAAAATTATGTTTTAAAATGGACTATCATATGCTT
ACCGTAACTTGAAAGTATTTCGATTTCTTGGCTTTATATATCTTGTGGAAAGGACGAAACACCGGATGAA
GTATGACGAGCATAGTTTTAGAGCTAGAAATAGCAAGTTAAAATAAGGCTAGTCCGTTATCAACTTGAAA
AAGTGGCACCGAGTCGGTGCTTTTTTAAGCTTGGCGTAACTAGATCTTGAGACAAATGGCAGTATTCATC
CACAATTTTAAAAGAAAAGGGGGGATTGGGGGGTACAGTGCAGGGGAAAGAATAGTAGACATAATAGCAA
CAGACATACAAACTAAAGAATTACAAAAACAAATTACAAAAATTCAAAATTTTCGGGTTTATTACAGGGA
CAGCAGAGATCCACTTTGGCGCCGGCTCGAGGGGGCCCGGGTGCAAAGATGGATAAAGTTTTAAACAGAG
AGGAATCTTTGCAGCTAATGGACCTTCTAGGTCTTGAAAGGAGTGGGAATTGGCTCCGGTGCCCGTCAGT
GGGCAGAGCG
